>Addgene plasmid #209651 | pAAV.CAG.(cyto).iATPSnFR2.S29W.A95K.HaloTag | addgene full sequence | sequence record 433791 | Addgene NGS Result
GGATCTTCCTAGAGCATGGCTACGTAGATAAGTAGCATGGCGGGTTAATCATTAACTACAAGGAACCCCT
AGTGATGGAGTTGGCCACTCCCTCTCTGCGCGCTCGCTCGCTCACTGACTCGCTGCGCTCGGTCGTTCGG
CTGCGGCGAGCGGTATCAGCTCACTCAAAGGCGGTAATACGGTTATCCACAGAATCAGGGGATAACGCAG
GAAAGAACATGTGAGCAAAAGGCCAGCAAAAGGCCAGGAACCGTAAAAAGGCCGCGTTGCTGGCGTTTTT
CCATAGGCTCCGCCCCCCTGACGAGCATCACAAAAATCGACGCTCAAGTCAGAGGTGGCGAAACCCGACA
GGACTATAAAGATACCAGGCGTTTCCCCCTGGAAGCTCCCTCGTGCGCTCTCCTGTTCCGACCCTGCCGC
TTACCGGATACCTGTCCGCCTTTCTCCCTTCGGGAAGCGTGGCGCTTTCTCATAGCTCACGCTGTAGGTA
TCTCAGTTCGGTGTAGGTCGTTCGCTCCAAGCTGGGCTGTGTGCACGAACCCCCCGTTCAGCCCGACCGC
TGCGCCTTATCCGGTAACTATCGTCTTGAGTCCAACCCGGTAAGACACGACTTATCGCCACTGGCAGCAG
CCACTGGTAACAGGATTAGCAGAGCGAGGTATGTAGGCGGTGCTACAGAGTTCTTGAAGTGGTGGCCTAA
CTACGGCTACACTAGAAGAACAGTATTTGGTATCTGCGCTCTGCTGAAGCCAGTTACCTTCGGAAAAAGA
GTTGGTAGCTCTTGATCCGGCAAACAAACCACCGCTGGTAGCGGTGGTTTTTTTGTTTGCAAGCAGCAGA
TTACGCGCAGAAAAAAAGGATCTCAAGAAGATCCTTTGATCTTTTCTACGGGGTCTGACGCTCAGTGGAA
CGAAAACTCACGTTAAGGGATTTTGGTCATGAGATTATCAAAAAGGATCTTCACCTAGATCCTTTTAAAT
TAAAAATGAAGTTTTAAATCAATCTAAAGTATATATGAGTAAACTTGGTCTGACAGTTACCAATGCTTAA
TCAGTGAGGCACCTATCTCAGCGATCTGTCTATTTCGTTCATCCATAGTTGCCTGACTCCCCGTCGTGTA
GATAACTACGATACGGGAGGGCTTACCATCTGGCCCCAGTGCTGCAATGATACCGCGAGACCCACGCTCA
CCGGCTCCAGATTTATCAGCAATAAACCAGCCAGCCGGAAGGGCCGAGCGCAGAAGTGGTCCTGCAACTT
TATCCGCCTCCATCCAGTCTATTAATTGTTGCCGGGAAGCTAGAGTAAGTAGTTCGCCAGTTAATAGTTT
GCGCAACGTTGTTGCCATTGCTACAGGCATCGTGGTGTCACGCTCGTCGTTTGGTATGGCTTCATTCAGC
TCCGGTTCCCAACGATCAAGGCGAGTTACATGATCCCCCATGTTGTGCAAAAAAGCGGTTAGCTCCTTCG
GTCCTCCGATCGTTGTCAGAAGTAAGTTGGCCGCAGTGTTATCACTCATGGTTATGGCAGCACTGCATAA
TTCTCTTACTGTCATGCCATCCGTAAGATGCTTTTCTGTGACTGGTGAGTACTCAACCAAGTCATTCTGA
GAATAGTGTATGCGGCGACCGAGTTGCTCTTGCCCGGCGTCAATACGGGATAATACCGCGCCACATAGCA
GAACTTTAAAAGTGCTCATCATTGGAAAACGTTCTTCGGGGCGAAAACTCTCAAGGATCTTACCGCTGTT
GAGATCCAGTTCGATGTAACCCACTCGTGCACCCAACTGATCTTCAGCATCTTTTACTTTCACCAGCGTT
TCTGGGTGAGCAAAAACAGGAAGGCAAAATGCCGCAAAAAAGGGAATAAGGGCGACACGGAAATGTTGAA
TACTCATACTCTTCCTTTTTCAATATTATTGAAGCATTTATCAGGGTTATTGTCTCATGAGCGGATACAT
ATTTGAATGTATTTAGAAAAATAAACAAATAGGGGTTCCGCGCACATTTCCCCGAAAAGTGCCACCTAAA
TTGTAAGCGTTAATATTTTGTTAAAATTCGCGTTAAATTTTTGTTAAATCAGCTCATTTTTTAACCAATA
GGCCGAAATCGGCAAAATCCCTTATAAATCAAAAGAATAGACCGAGATAGGGT
[37 nt withheld, positions 2154-2190]
AAAGAACGTGGACTCCAACGTCAAAGG
[49 nt withheld, positions 2218-2266]
T
[91 nt withheld, positions 2268-2358]
G
[124 nt withheld, positions 2360-2483]
CCCATTCGCCATTCAGGCTGCGCAACTGTTGGGAAGGGCGATCGGTGCGGGCCTCTTCGCTATTACGCCA
GCTGCGCGCTCGCTCGCTCACTGAGGCCGCCCGGGCAAAGCCCGGGCGTCGGGCGACCTTTGGTCGCCCG
GCCTCAGTGAGCGAGCGAGCGCGCAGAGAGGGAGTGGCCAACTCCATCACTAGGGGTTCCTTGTAGTTAA
TGATTAACCCGCCATGCTACTTATCTACGTAGCCATGCTCTAGGAAGATCGTACCATTGACGTCAATAAT
GACGTATGTTCCCATAGTAACGCCAATAGGGACTTTCCATTGACGTCAATGGGTGGAGTATTTACGGTAA
ACTGCCCACTTGGCAGTACATCAAGTGTATCATATGCCAAGTACGCCCCCTATTGACGTCAATGACGGTA
AATGGCCCGCCTGGCATTATGCCCAGTACATGACCTTATGGGACTTTCCTACTTGGCAGTACATCTACGT
ATTAGTCATCGCTATTACCATGGTCGAGGTGAGCCCCACGTTCTGCTTCACTCTCCCCATCTCCCCCCCC
TCCCCACCCCCAATTTTGTATTTATTTATTTTTTAATTATTTTGTGCAGCGATGGGGGCGGGGGGGGGGG
GGGGGCGCGCGCCGGGGGGGGGGGGGGGGGGGGGGGGGSGGGGSGGGGSGRGGSGGRGRGGKGCGGCGGC
AGCCAATCAGAGCGGCGCGCTCCGAAAGTTTCCTTTTATGGCGAGGCGGCGGCGGCGGCGGCCCTATAAA
AAGCGAAGCGCGCGGCGGGCGGGAGTCGCTGCGCGCTGCCTTCGCCCCGTGCCCCGCTCCGCCGCCGCCT
CGCGCCGCCCGCCCCGGCTCTGACTGACCGCGTTACTCCCACAGGTGAGCGGGCGGGACGGCCCTTCTCC
TCCGGGCTGTAATTAGCGCTTGGTTTAATGACGGCTTGTTTCTTTTCTGTGGCTGCGTGAAAGCCTTGAG
GGGCTCCGGGAGGGCCCTTTGTGCGGGGGGAGCGGCTCGGGGCTGTCCGCGGGGGGACGGCTGCCTTCGG
GGGGGACGGGGCAGGGCGGGGTTCGGCTTCTGGCGTGTGACCGGCGGCTCTAGAGCCTCTGCTAACCATG
TTCATGCCTTCTTCTTTTTCCTACAGCTCCTGGGCAACGTGCTGGTTATTGTGCTGTCTCATCATTTTGG
CAAAGAATTGGATCCCGCCACCATGGGCAGATCTATGAAGACTATTCACGTGAGTGTCGTAACTCCCGAC
GGGCCTGTATATGAGGATGACGTTGAAATGGTGAGCGTCAAAGCAAAATGGGGCGAGCTCGGTATTCTCC
CAGGCCACATTCCCTTGAAAGCTCCCCTAGAGATCAGTGCCGCACGCCTGAAGAAAGGGGGCAAAACACA
GTATATCGCTGTGTCAGGCGGCAACCTCGAAGTGCGGCCTGACAAGGTGACCATCTATGCCCAGGCAGCC
GAGAGGGCTGAGGATATCGATGTCCTGCGCGCCAAGAAAGCCAAGGAGAGAGCCGAGCGCCGACTCCAAT
CACAGGTCCTGGTCGGGAACGTCTATATCACCGCCGACAAGCAGAAGAACGGCATCAAGGCGAACTTCAA
GATCCGCCACAACGTGGAGGACGGCAGCATGCAGCTCGCCGACCACTACCAGCAGAACACCCCCATCGGC
GACGGCCCCGTGCTGCTGCCCGACAACCACTACCTGAGCACCCAGTCCGTGCTGAGCAAAGACCCTAACG
AGAAGCGCGATCACATGGTCCTGCTGGAGTTCGTGACCGCCGCCGGGATCACTCTCGGCATGGACGAGCT
GTACAAGGGCGGTACCGGAGGGAGCATGAGCAAGGGCGAGGAGCTGTTCACCGGGGTGGTGCCCATCCTG
GTCGAGCTGGACGGCGACGTAAACGGCCACAAGTTCAGCGTGCGCGGCGAGGGCGAGGGCGATGCCACCA
ACGGCAAGCTGACCCTGAAGTTCATCTGCACCACCGGCAAGCTGCCCGTGCCCTGGCCCACCCTCGTGAC
CACCCTGACCTACGGCGTGCAGTGCTTCAGCCGCTACCCCGACCACATGAAGCAGCACGACTTCTTCAAG
TCCGCCATGCCCGAAGGCTACGTCCAGGAGCGCACCATCAGCTTCAAGGACGACGGCACCTACAAGACCC
GCGCCGAGGTGAAGTTCGAGGGCGACACCCTGGTGAACCGCATCGAGCTGAAGGGCATCGACTTCAAGGA
GGACGGCAACATCCTGGGGCACAAGCTGGAGTACAACTTTATTTGTGTGGACATCGATTTTAAGCGCGCC
GAGCTCGCCCTTAAGCGCGCAATGAATAGGCTCTCAGTTGCCGAAATGAAGCTGCAGGGCGGAGGCTCGG
GCGGAGGTGGGTCGGGTGGCGGCGGATCAATGGCCGAGATCGGCACCGGCTTCCCCTTCGACCCCCACTA
CGTGGAGGTGCTGGGCGAGCGCATGCACTACGTTGACGTGGGCCCCCGCGACGGCACCCCCGTGCTGTTC
CTGCACGGCAACCCCACCAGCAGCTACGTGTGGCGCAACATCATCCCCCACGTGGCCCCCACCCACCGCA
CTATCGCCCCCGACCTGATCGGCATGGGCAAGAGCGACAAGCCCGACCTGGGCTACTTCTTCGACGACCA
CGTGCGCTTCATGGACGCCTTCATCGAGGCCCTGGGCCTGGAGGAGGTGGTGCTGGTGATCCACGACTGG
GGCAGCGCCCTGGGCTTCCACTGGGCCAAGCGCAACCCCGAGCGCGTGAAGGGCATCGCCTTCATGGAGT
TCATCCGCCCCATCCCCACCTGGGACGAGTGGCCCGAGTTCGCCCGCGAGACCTTCCAGGCCTTCCGCAC
CACCGACGTGGGCCGCAAGCTGATCATCGACCAGAACGTGTTCATCGAGGGCACCCTGCCCATGGGCGTG
GTGCGCCCCCTGACCGAGGTGGAGATGGACCACTACCGCGAGCCCTTCCTGAACCCCGTGGACCGCGAGC
CCCTGTGGCGCTTCCCCAACGAGCTGCCCATCGCCGGCGAGCCCGCCAACATCGTGGCCCTGGTGGAGGA
GTACATGGACTGGCTGCACCAGAGCCCCGTGCCCAAGCTGCTGTTCTGGGGCACCCCCGGCGTGCTGATC
CCCCCCGCCGAGGCCGCCCGCCTGGCCAAGAGCCTGCCCAACGTTAAGGCCGTGGACATCGGCCCCGGCC
TGAACCTGCTCCAGGAGGACAACCCCGACCTGATCGGCAGCGAGATCGCCCGCTGGCTGAGCACCCTCGA
GATCAGCGGCTAGAAGCTTATCGATAATCAACCTCTGGATTACAAAATTTGTGAAAGATTGACTGGTATT
CTTAACTATGTTGCTCCTTTTACGCTATGTGGATACGCTGCTTTAATGCCTTTGTATCATGCTATTGCTT
CCCGTATGGCTTTCATTTTCTCCTCCTTGTATAAATCCTGGTTGCTGTCTCTTTATGAGGAGTTGTGGCC
CGTTGTCAGGCAACGTGGCGTGGTGTGCACTGTGTTTGCTGACGCAACCCCCACTGGTTGGGGCATTGCC
ACCACCTGTCAGCTCCTTTCCGGGACTTTCGCTTTCCCCCTCCCTATTGCCACGGCGGAACTCATCGCCG
CCTGCCTTGCCCGCTGCTGGACAGGGGCTCGGCTGTTGGGCACTGACAATTCCGTGGTGTTGTCGGGGAA
ATCATCGTCCTTTCCTTGGCTGCTCGCCTGTGTTGCCACCTGGATTCTGCGCGGGACGTCCTTCTGCTAC
GTCCCTTCGGCCCTCAATCCAGCGGACCTTCCTTCCCGCGGCCTGCTGCCGGCTCTGCGGCCTCTTCCGC
GTCTTCGCCTTCGCCCTCAGACGAGTCGGATCTCCCTTTGGGCCGCCTCCCCGCATCGATACCGTCGACC
CGGGCGGCCGCTTCGAGCAGACATGATAAGATACATTGATGAGTTTGGACAAACCACAACTAGAATGCAG
TGAAAAAAATGCTTTATTTGTGAAATTTGTGATGCTATTGCTTTATTTGTAACCATTATAAGCTGCAATA
AACAAGTTAACAACAACAATTGCATTCATTTTATGTTTCAGGTTCAGGGGGAGATGTGGGAGGTTTTTTA
AAGCAAGTAAAACCTCTACAAATGTGGTAAAATCGATAA
Features (pLannotate 1.2.2; 18 found; start..end, strand, type, name):
     61..118     +  repeat_region  AAV2 ITR (fragment): inverted terminal repeat of adeno-associated virus serotype 2 inverted
    278..866     -  rep_origin     ori: high-copy-number ColE1/pMB1/pBR322/pUC origin of replication
   1037..1897    -  CDS            AmpR: β-lactamase; bla; confers resistance to ampicillin, carbenicillin, and related antibiotics
   1898..2002    -  promoter       AmpR promoter: bla
   2055..2483    -  rep_origin     f1 ori (sequence partly withheld): f1 bacteriophage origin of replication; arrow indicates direction of (+) strand synthesis
   2488..2557    -  CDS            lacZα (fragment): LacZα fragment of β-galactosidase; lacZ fragment
   2552..2684    -  repeat_region  AAV2 ITR (fragment): inverted terminal repeat of adeno-associated virus serotype 2 inverted
   2747..2995    +  enhancer       CMV enhancer (fragment): human cytomegalovirus immediate early enhancer
   3275..3410    +  intron         hybrid intron (fragment): hybrid between chicken β-actin (CBA) and minute virus of mice (MMV) introns (Gray et al., 2011)
   3499..3629    +  intron         chimeric intron (fragment): chimera between introns from chicken β-actin and rabbit β-globin
   3627..3719    +  CDS            HBB (fragment): HBB_LEPEU - Experimental evidence at protein level: Swiss-Prot protein existence level 1. Involved in oxygen transport from the lung to the various peripheral tissues. From Lepus europaeus (European hare).
   3708..4028    +  CDS            atpC (fragment): ATPE_GEOKA - Experimental evidence at protein level: Swiss-Prot protein existence level 1. Produces ATP from ADP in the presence of a proton gradient across the membrane. From Geobacillus kaustophilus (strain HTA426).
   4041..4760    +  CDS            cEGFP: cEGFP is a basic (constitutively fluorescent) green fluorescent protein published in 2008, derived from Aequorea victoria.
   4773..4844    +  CDS            atpC (fragment): ATPE_BACP3 - Experimental evidence at protein level: Swiss-Prot protein existence level 1. Produces ATP from ADP in the presence of a proton gradient across the membrane. From Bacillus sp. (strain PS3).
   4893..5771    +  CDS            dhaA: DHAA_PSEPV - Experimental evidence at protein level: Swiss-Prot protein existence level 1. Catalyzes hydrolytic cleavage of carbon-halogen bonds in halogenated aliphatic compounds, leading to the formation of the corresponding primary alcohols, halide ions and protons. Has a broad substrate specificity, as it is able to dehalogenate mono- and di- chlorinated and brominated alkanes (up to at least C10), and the two isomers of 1,3-dichloropropene to 3-chloroallyl alcohol; the highest activity was found with 1,2-dibromoethane, while no activity was observed with the analog 1,2-dichloroethane. Fro
   5799..6387    +  misc_feature   WPRE: woodchuck hepatitis virus posttranscriptional regulatory element
   6430..6551    -  polyA_signal   SV40 poly(A) signal: SV40 polyadenylation signal
   6574..6642    -  CDS            large T antigen (fragment): large T antigen from SV40 (simian virus 40)
