>Addgene plasmid #209651 | pAAV.CAG.(cyto).iATPSnFR2.S29W.A95K.HaloTag | analyzer sequence | sequence record 408645
GGATCTTCCTAGAGCATGGCTACGTAGATAAGTAGCATGGCGGGTTAATCATTAACTACAAGGAACCCCT
AGTGATGGAGTTGGCCACTCCCTCTCTGCGCGCTCGCTCGCTCACTGAGGCCGGGCGACCAAAGGTCGCC
CGACGCCCGGGCTTTGCCCGGGCGGCCTCAGTGAGCGAGCGAGCGCGCAGCTGCATTAATGAATCGGCCA
ACGCGCGGGGAGAGGCGGTTTGCGTATTGGGCGCTCTTCCGCTTCCTCGCTCACTGACTCGCTGCGCTCG
GTCGTTCGGCTGCGGCGAGCGGTATCAGCTCACTCAAAGGCGGTAATACGGTTATCCACAGAATCAGGGG
ATAACGCAGGAAAGAACATGTGAGCAAAAGGCCAGCAAAAGGCCAGGAACCGTAAAAAGGCCGCGTTGCT
GGCGTTTTTCCATAGGCTCCGCCCCCCTGACGAGCATCACAAAAATCGACGCTCAAGTCAGAGGTGGCGA
AACCCGACAGGACTATAAAGATACCAGGCGTTTCCCCCTGGAAGCTCCCTCGTGCGCTCTCCTGTTCCGA
CCCTGCCGCTTACCGGATACCTGTCCGCCTTTCTCCCTTCGGGAAGCGTGGCGCTTTCTCATAGCTCACG
CTGTAGGTATCTCAGTTCGGTGTAGGTCGTTCGCTCCAAGCTGGGCTGTGTGCACGAACCCCCCGTTCAG
CCCGACCGCTGCGCCTTATCCGGTAACTATCGTCTTGAGTCCAACCCGGTAAGACACGACTTATCGCCAC
TGGCAGCAGCCACTGGTAACAGGATTAGCAGAGCGAGGTATGTAGGCGGTGCTACAGAGTTCTTGAAGTG
GTGGCCTAACTACGGCTACACTAGAAGAACAGTATTTGGTATCTGCGCTCTGCTGAAGCCAGTTACCTTC
GGAAAAAGAGTTGGTAGCTCTTGATCCGGCAAACAAACCACCGCTGGTAGCGGTGGTTTTTTTGTTTGCA
AGCAGCAGATTACGCGCAGAAAAAAAGGATCTCAAGAAGATCCTTTGATCTTTTCTACGGGGTCTGACGC
TCAGTGGAACGAAAACTCACGTTAAGGGATTTTGGTCATGAGATTATCAAAAAGGATCTTCACCTAGATC
CTTTTAAATTAAAAATGAAGTTTTAAATCAATCTAAAGTATATATGAGTAAACTTGGTCTGACAGTTACC
AATGCTTAATCAGTGAGGCACCTATCTCAGCGATCTGTCTATTTCGTTCATCCATAGTTGCCTGACTCCC
CGTCGTGTAGATAACTACGATACGGGAGGGCTTACCATCTGGCCCCAGTGCTGCAATGATACCGCGAGAC
CCACGCTCACCGGCTCCAGATTTATCAGCAATAAACCAGCCAGCCGGAAGGGCCGAGCGCAGAAGTGGTC
CTGCAACTTTATCCGCCTCCATCCAGTCTATTAATTGTTGCCGGGAAGCTAGAGTAAGTAGTTCGCCAGT
TAATAGTTTGCGCAACGTTGTTGCCATTGCTACAGGCATCGTGGTGTCACGCTCGTCGTTTGGTATGGCT
TCATTCAGCTCCGGTTCCCAACGATCAAGGCGAGTTACATGATCCCCCATGTTGTGCAAAAAAGCGGTTA
GCTCCTTCGGTCCTCCGATCGTTGTCAGAAGTAAGTTGGCCGCAGTGTTATCACTCATGGTTATGGCAGC
ACTGCATAATTCTCTTACTGTCATGCCATCCGTAAGATGCTTTTCTGTGACTGGTGAGTACTCAACCAAG
TCATTCTGAGAATAGTGTATGCGGCGACCGAGTTGCTCTTGCCCGGCGTCAATACGGGATAATACCGCGC
CACATAGCAGAACTTTAAAAGTGCTCATCATTGGAAAACGTTCTTCGGGGCGAAAACTCTCAAGGATCTT
ACCGCTGTTGAGATCCAGTTCGATGTAACCCACTCGTGCACCCAACTGATCTTCAGCATCTTTTACTTTC
ACCAGCGTTTCTGGGTGAGCAAAAACAGGAAGGCAAAATGCCGCAAAAAAGGGAATAAGGGCGACACGGA
AATGTTGAATACTCATACTCTTCCTTTTTCAATATTATTGAAGCATTTATCAGGGTTATTGTCTCATGAG
CGGATACATATTTGAATGTATTTAGAAAAATAAACAAATAGGGGTTCCGCGCACATTTCCCCGAAAAGTG
CCACCTAAATTGTAAGCGTTAATATTTTGTTAAAATTCGCGTTAAATTTTTGTTAAATCAGCTCATTTTT
TAACCAATAGGCCGAAATCGGCAAAATCCCTTATAAATCAAAAGAATAGACCGAGATAGGGT
[37 nt withheld, positions 2303-2339]
AAAGAACGTGGACTCCAACGTCAAAGG
[49 nt withheld, positions 2367-2415]
T
[91 nt withheld, positions 2417-2507]
G
[124 nt withheld, positions 2509-2632]
CCCATTCGCCATTCAGGCTGCGCAACTGTTGGGAAGGGCGATCGGTGCGGGCCTCTTCGCTATTACGCCA
GCTGCGCGCTCGCTCGCTCACTGAGGCCGCCCGGGCAAAGCCCGGGCGTCGGGCGACCTTTGGTCGCCCG
GCCTCAGTGAGCGAGCGAGCGCGCAGAGAGGGAGTGGCCAACTCCATCACTAGGGGTTCCTTGTAGTTAA
TGATTAACCCGCCATGCTACTTATCTACGTAGCCATGCTCTAGGAAGATCGTACCATTGACGTCAATAAT
GACGTATGTTCCCATAGTAACGCCAATAGGGACTTTCCATTGACGTCAATGGGTGGAGTATTTACGGTAA
ACTGCCCACTTGGCAGTACATCAAGTGTATCATATGCCAAGTACGCCCCCTATTGACGTCAATGACGGTA
AATGGCCCGCCTGGCATTATGCCCAGTACATGACCTTATGGGACTTTCCTACTTGGCAGTACATCTACGT
ATTAGTCATCGCTATTACCATGGTCGAGGTGAGCCCCACGTTCTGCTTCACTCTCCCCATCTCCCCCCCC
TCCCCACCCCCAATTTTGTATTTATTTATTTTTTAATTATTTTGTGCAGCGATGGGGGCGGGGGGGGGGG
GGGGGCGCGCGCCAGGCGGGGCGGGGCGGGGCGAGGGGCGGGGCGGGGCGAGGCGGAGAGGTGCGGCGGC
AGCCAATCAGAGCGGCGCGCTCCGAAAGTTTCCTTTTATGGCGAGGCGGCGGCGGCGGCGGCCCTATAAA
AAGCGAAGCGCGCGGCGGGCGGGAGTCGCTGCGACGCTGCCTTCGCCCCGTGCCCCGCTCCGCCGCCGCC
TCGCGCCGCCCGCCCCGGCTCTGACTGACCGCGTTACTCCCACAGGTGAGCGGGCGGGACGGCCCTTCTC
CTCCGGGCTGTAATTAGCGCTTGGTTTAATGACGGCTTGTTTCTTTTCTGTGGCTGCGTGAAAGCCTTGA
GGGGCTCCGGGAGGGCCCTTTGTGCGGGGGGAGCGGCTCGGGGCTGTCCGCGGGGGGACGGCTGCCTTCG
GGGGGGACGGGGCAGGGCGGGGTTCGGCTTCTGGCGTGTGACCGGCGGCTCTAGAGCCTCTGCTAACCAT
GTTCATGCCTTCTTCTTTTTCCTACAGCTCCTGGGCAACGTGCTGGTTATTGTGCTGTCTCATCATTTTG
GCAAAGAATTGGATCCCGCCACCATGGGCAGATCTATGAAGACTATTCACGTGAGTGTCGTAACTCCCGA
CGGGCCTGTATATGAGGATGACGTTGAAATGGTGAGCGTCAAAGCAAAATGGGGCGAGCTCGGTATTCTC
CCAGGCCACATTCCCTTGAAAGCTCCCCTAGAGATCAGTGCCGCACGCCTGAAGAAAGGGGGCAAAACAC
AGTATATCGCTGTGTCAGGCGGCAACCTCGAAGTGCGGCCTGACAAGGTGACCATCTATGCCCAGGCAGC
CGAGAGGGCTGAGGATATCGATGTCCTGCGCGCCAAGAAAGCCAAGGAGAGAGCCGAGCGCCGACTCCAA
TCACAGGTCCTGGTCGGGAACGTCTATATCACCGCCGACAAGCAGAAGAACGGCATCAAGGCGAACTTCA
AGATCCGCCACAACGTGGAGGACGGCAGCATGCAGCTCGCCGACCACTACCAGCAGAACACCCCCATCGG
CGACGGCCCCGTGCTGCTGCCCGACAACCACTACCTGAGCACCCAGTCCGTGCTGAGCAAAGACCCTAAC
GAGAAGCGCGATCACATGGTCCTGCTGGAGTTCGTGACCGCCGCCGGGATCACTCTCGGCATGGACGAGC
TGTACAAGGGCGGTACCGGAGGGAGCATGAGCAAGGGCGAGGAGCTGTTCACCGGGGTGGTGCCCATCCT
GGTCGAGCTGGACGGCGACGTAAACGGCCACAAGTTCAGCGTGCGCGGCGAGGGCGAGGGCGATGCCACC
AACGGCAAGCTGACCCTGAAGTTCATCTGCACCACCGGCAAGCTGCCCGTGCCCTGGCCCACCCTCGTGA
CCACCCTGACCTACGGCGTGCAGTGCTTCAGCCGCTACCCCGACCACATGAAGCAGCACGACTTCTTCAA
GTCCGCCATGCCCGAAGGCTACGTCCAGGAGCGCACCATCAGCTTCAAGGACGACGGCACCTACAAGACC
CGCGCCGAGGTGAAGTTCGAGGGCGACACCCTGGTGAACCGCATCGAGCTGAAGGGCATCGACTTCAAGG
AGGACGGCAACATCCTGGGGCACAAGCTGGAGTACAACTTTATTTGTGTGGACATCGATTTTAAGCGCGC
CGAGCTCGCCCTTAAGCGCGCAATGAATAGGCTCTCAGTTGCCGAAATGAAGCTGCAGGGCGGAGGCTCG
GGCGGAGGTGGGTCGGGTGGCGGCGGATCAATGGCCGAGATCGGCACCGGCTTCCCCTTCGACCCCCACT
ACGTGGAGGTGCTGGGCGAGCGCATGCACTACGTTGACGTGGGCCCCCGCGACGGCACCCCCGTGCTGTT
CCTGCACGGCAACCCCACCAGCAGCTACGTGTGGCGCAACATCATCCCCCACGTGGCCCCCACCCACCGC
ACTATCGCCCCCGACCTGATCGGCATGGGCAAGAGCGACAAGCCCGACCTGGGCTACTTCTTCGACGACC
ACGTGCGCTTCATGGACGCCTTCATCGAGGCCCTGGGCCTGGAGGAGGTGGTGCTGGTGATCCACGACTG
GGGCAGCGCCCTGGGCTTCCACTGGGCCAAGCGCAACCCCGAGCGCGTGAAGGGCATCGCCTTCATGGAG
TTCATCCGCCCCATCCCCACCTGGGACGAGTGGCCCGAGTTCGCCCGCGAGACCTTCCAGGCCTTCCGCA
CCACCGACGTGGGCCGCAAGCTGATCATCGACCAGAACGTGTTCATCGAGGGCACCCTGCCCATGGGCGT
GGTGCGCCCCCTGACCGAGGTGGAGATGGACCACTACCGCGAGCCCTTCCTGAACCCCGTGGACCGCGAG
CCCCTGTGGCGCTTCCCCAACGAGCTGCCCATCGCCGGCGAGCCCGCCAACATCGTGGCCCTGGTGGAGG
AGTACATGGACTGGCTGCACCAGAGCCCCGTGCCCAAGCTGCTGTTCTGGGGCACCCCCGGCGTGCTGAT
CCCCCCCGCCGAGGCCGCCCGCCTGGCCAAGAGCCTGCCCAACGTTAAGGCCGTGGACATCGGCCCCGGC
CTGAACCTGCTCCAGGAGGACAACCCCGACCTGATCGGCAGCGAGATCGCCCGCTGGCTGAGCACCCTCG
AGATCAGCGGCTAGAAGCTTATCGATAATCAACCTCTGGATTACAAAATTTGTGAAAGATTGACTGGTAT
TCTTAACTATGTTGCTCCTTTTACGCTATGTGGATACGCTGCTTTAATGCCTTTGTATCATGCTATTGCT
TCCCGTATGGCTTTCATTTTCTCCTCCTTGTATAAATCCTGGTTGCTGTCTCTTTATGAGGAGTTGTGGC
CCGTTGTCAGGCAACGTGGCGTGGTGTGCACTGTGTTTGCTGACGCAACCCCCACTGGTTGGGGCATTGC
CACCACCTGTCAGCTCCTTTCCGGGACTTTCGCTTTCCCCCTCCCTATTGCCACGGCGGAACTCATCGCC
GCCTGCCTTGCCCGCTGCTGGACAGGGGCTCGGCTGTTGGGCACTGACAATTCCGTGGTGTTGTCGGGGA
AATCATCGTCCTTTCCTTGGCTGCTCGCCTGTGTTGCCACCTGGATTCTGCGCGGGACGTCCTTCTGCTA
CGTCCCTTCGGCCCTCAATCCAGCGGACCTTCCTTCCCGCGGCCTGCTGCCGGCTCTGCGGCCTCTTCCG
CGTCTTCGCCTTCGCCCTCAGACGAGTCGGATCTCCCTTTGGGCCGCCTCCCCGCATCGATACCGTCGAC
CCGGGCGGCCGCTTCGAGCAGACATGATAAGATACATTGATGAGTTTGGACAAACCACAACTAGAATGCA
GTGAAAAAAATGCTTTATTTGTGAAATTTGTGATGCTATTGCTTTATTTGTAACCATTATAAGCTGCAAT
AAACAAGTTAACAACAACAATTGCATTCATTTTATGTTTCAGGTTCAGGGGGAGATGTGGGAGGTTTTTT
AAAGCAAGTAAAACCTCTACAAATGTGGTAAAATCGATAA
Features (pLannotate 1.2.2; 20 found; start..end, strand, type, name):
     61..194     +  repeat_region  AAV2 ITR: inverted terminal repeat of adeno-associated virus serotype 2 inverted
    188..244     -  CDS            lacI (fragment): lac repressor; lacI; The lac repressor binds to the lac operator to inhibit transcription in E. coli. This inhibition can be relieved by adding lactose or isopropyl-β-D-thiogalactopyranoside (IPTG).
    427..1015    -  rep_origin     ori: high-copy-number ColE1/pMB1/pBR322/pUC origin of replication
   1186..2046    -  CDS            AmpR: β-lactamase; bla; confers resistance to ampicillin, carbenicillin, and related antibiotics
   2047..2151    -  promoter       AmpR promoter: bla
   2204..2632    -  rep_origin     f1 ori (sequence partly withheld): f1 bacteriophage origin of replication; arrow indicates direction of (+) strand synthesis
   2637..2706    -  CDS            lacZα (fragment): LacZα fragment of β-galactosidase; lacZ fragment
   2701..2833    -  repeat_region  AAV2 ITR (fragment): inverted terminal repeat of adeno-associated virus serotype 2 inverted
   2896..3144    +  enhancer       CMV enhancer (fragment): human cytomegalovirus immediate early enhancer
   3146..3423    +  promoter       chicken β-actin promoter: No description available
   3424..3560    +  intron         hybrid intron (fragment): hybrid between chicken β-actin (CBA) and minute virus of mice (MMV) introns (Gray et al., 2011)
   3649..3779    +  intron         chimeric intron (fragment): chimera between introns from chicken β-actin and rabbit β-globin
   3777..3869    +  CDS            HBB (fragment): HBB_LEPEU - Experimental evidence at protein level: Swiss-Prot protein existence level 1. Involved in oxygen transport from the lung to the various peripheral tissues. From Lepus europaeus (European hare).
   3858..4178    +  CDS            atpC (fragment): ATPE_GEOKA - Experimental evidence at protein level: Swiss-Prot protein existence level 1. Produces ATP from ADP in the presence of a proton gradient across the membrane. From Geobacillus kaustophilus (strain HTA426).
   4191..4910    +  CDS            cEGFP: cEGFP is a basic (constitutively fluorescent) green fluorescent protein published in 2008, derived from Aequorea victoria.
   4923..4994    +  CDS            atpC (fragment): ATPE_BACP3 - Experimental evidence at protein level: Swiss-Prot protein existence level 1. Produces ATP from ADP in the presence of a proton gradient across the membrane. From Bacillus sp. (strain PS3).
   5043..5921    +  CDS            dhaA: DHAA_PSEPV - Experimental evidence at protein level: Swiss-Prot protein existence level 1. Catalyzes hydrolytic cleavage of carbon-halogen bonds in halogenated aliphatic compounds, leading to the formation of the corresponding primary alcohols, halide ions and protons. Has a broad substrate specificity, as it is able to dehalogenate mono- and di- chlorinated and brominated alkanes (up to at least C10), and the two isomers of 1,3-dichloropropene to 3-chloroallyl alcohol; the highest activity was found with 1,2-dibromoethane, while no activity was observed with the analog 1,2-dichloroethane. Fro
   5949..6537    +  misc_feature   WPRE: woodchuck hepatitis virus posttranscriptional regulatory element
   6580..6701    -  polyA_signal   SV40 poly(A) signal: SV40 polyadenylation signal
   6724..6792    -  CDS            large T antigen (fragment): large T antigen from SV40 (simian virus 40)
