>Addgene plasmid #209651 | pAAV.CAG.(cyto).iATPSnFR2.S29W.A95K.HaloTag Sequencing Result | analyzer sequence | sequence record 420885
AAGACTTTATTGTCCGCCCACACCCGCTTACGCAGGGCATCCATTTATTACTCAACCGTAACCGATTTTG
CCAGGTTACGCGGCTGGTCTATGCGGTGTGAAATACCGCACAGATGCGTAAGGAGAAAATACCGCATCAG
GCGCTCTTCCGCTTCCTCGCTCACTGACTCGCTGCGCTCGGTCGTTCGGCTGCGGCGAGCGGTATCAGCT
CACTCAAAGGCGGTAATACGGTTATCCACAGAATCAGGGGATAACGCAGGAAAGAACATGTGAGCAAAAG
GCCAGCAAAAGGCCAGGAACCGTAAAAAGGCCGCGTTGCTGGCGTTTTTCCATAGGCTCCGCCCCCCTGA
CGAGCATCACAAAAATCGACGCTCAAGTCAGAGGTGGCGAAACCCGACAGGACTATAAAGATACCAGGCG
TTTCCCCCTGGAAGCTCCCTCGTGCGCTCTCCTGTTCCGACCCTGCCGCTTACCGGATACCTGTCCGCCT
TTCTCCCTTCGGGAAGCGTGGCGCTTTCTCATAGCTCACGCTGTAGGTATCTCAGTTCGGTGTAGGTCGT
TCGCTCCAAGCTGGGCTGTGTGCACGAACCCCCCGTTCAGCCCGACCGCTGCGCCTTATCCGGTAACTAT
CGTCTTGAGTCCAACCCGGTAAGACACGACTTATCGCCACTGGCAGCAGCCACTGGTAACAGGATTAGCA
GAGCGAGGTATGTAGGCGGTGCTACAGAGTTCTTGAAGTGGTGGCCTAACTACGGCTACACTAGAAGAAC
AGTATTTGGTATCTGCGCTCTGCTGAAGCCAGTTACCTTCGGAAAAAGAGTTGGTAGCTCTTGATCCGGC
AAACAAACCACCGCTGGTAGCGGTGGTTTTTTTGTTTGCAAGCAGCAGATTACGCGCAGAAAAAAAGGAT
CTCAAGAAGATCCTTTGATCTTTTCTACGGGGTCTGACGCTCAGTGGAACGAAAACTCACGTTAAGGGAT
TTTGGTCATGAGATTATCAAAAAGGATCTTCACCTAGATCCTTTTAAATTAAAAATGAAGTTTTAAATCA
ATCTAAAGTATATATGAGTAAACTTGGTCTGACAGTTACCAATGCTTAATCAGTGAGGCACCTATCTCAG
CGATCTGTCTATTTCGTTCATCCATAGTTGCCTGACTCCCCGTCGTGTAGATAACTACGATACGGGAGGG
CTTACCATCTGGCCCCAGTGCTGCAATGATACCGCGAGACCCACGCTCACCGGCTCCAGATTTATCAGCA
ATAAACCAGCCAGCCGGAAGGGCCGAGCGCAGAAGTGGTCCTGCAACTTTATCCGCCTCCATCCAGTCTA
TTAATTGTTGCCGGGAAGCTAGAGTAAGTAGTTCGCCAGTTAATAGTTTGCGCAACGTTGTTGCCATTGC
TACAGGCATCGTGGTGTCACGCTCGTCGTTTGGTATGGCTTCATTCAGCTCCGGTTCCCAACGATCAAGG
CGAGTTACATGATCCCCCATGTTGTGCAAAAAAGCGGTTAGCTCCTTCGGTCCTCCGATCGTTGTCAGAA
GTAAGTTGGCCGCAGTGTTATCACTCATGGTTATGGCAGCACTGCATAATTCTCTTACTGTCATGCCATC
CGTAAGATGCTTTTCTGTGACTGGTGAGTACTCAACCAAGTCATTCTGAGAATAGTGTATGCGGCGACCG
AGTTGCTCTTGCCCGGCGTCAATACGGGATAATACCGCGCCACATAGCAGAACTTTAAAAGTGCTCATCA
TTGGAAAACGTTCTTCGGGGCGAAAACTCTCAAGGATCTTACCGCTGTTGAGATCCAGTTCGATGTAACC
CACTCGTGCACCCAACTGATCTTCAGCATCTTTTACTTTCACCAGCGTTTCTGGGTGAGCAAAAACAGGA
AGGCAAAATGCCGCAAAAAAGGGAATAAGGGCGACACGGAAATGTTGAATACTCATACTCTTCCTTTTTC
AATATTATTGAAGCATTTATCAGGGTTATTGTCTCATGAGCGGATACATATTTGAATGTATTTAGAAAAA
TAAACAAATAGGGGTTCCGCGCACATTTCCCCGAAAAGTGCCACCTAAATTGTAAGCGTTAATATTTTGT
TAAAATTCGCGTTAAATTTTTGTTAAATCAGCTCATTTTTTAACCAATAGGCCGAAATCGGCAAAATCCC
TTATAAATCAAAAGAATAGACCGAGATAGGGT
[37 nt withheld, positions 2203-2239]
AAAGAACGTGGACTCCAACGTCAAAGG
[49 nt withheld, positions 2267-2315]
T
[91 nt withheld, positions 2317-2407]
G
[124 nt withheld, positions 2409-2532]
CCCATTCGCCATTCAGGCTGCAAATAAGCGTTGATATTCAGTCAATTACAAACATTAATAACGAAGAGAT
GACAGAAAAATTTTCATTCTGTGACAGAGAAAAAGTAGCCGAAGATGACGGTTTGTCACATGGAGTTGGC
AGGATGTTTGATTAAAAACATAACAGGAAGAAAAATGCCCCGCTGTGGGCGGACAAAATAGTTGGGAACT
GGGAGGGGTGGAAATGGAGTTTTTAAGGATTATTTAGGGAAGAGTGACAAAATAGATGGGAACTGGGTGT
AGCGTCGTAAGCTAATACGAAAATTAAAAATGACAAAATAGTTTGGAACTAGATTTCACTTATCTGGTTC
GGATCTGTTTAAACCAATTGCTCGAGAAGCTTAGAATTCTCAAGATAACTTCGTATAATGTATGCTATAC
GAAGTTATCTTGTACAGCTCGTCCATGCCCATCACATCGGTAAAGGCCTTTTGCCACTCCTTGAAGTTGA
GCTCGGTCTTGGAGTGCTTGAGCTCCGTCTTACGGAACACGTACATCGGCTGGTTCTTCAGATAGTTAGC
CGCCATTGGCTTGGCAAAGGTGTAGGTGGTCCGCGCAGTGCTCCGGTAGCGCTTGCCATTTCCAGTGGTG
TAACTCCACTTAAAGGTACTGATGATGGTTTTGTCGTTGGGGTAAGTCTTCTTCGACCTGCACCAGTCCG
CAGCGGTCAGCGAGTTGGTCATCACAGGACCGTCAGCAGGGAAACCAGTCCCCTTCACCTGGGCCTCTCC
TTTGATGTGGCTTCCCTCGTAGGTGTAGCGGTAGTTAACAGTAAGGGAGGCACCATCTTCAAACTGCATT
GTGCGATGGACTTGGTATCCGGAGCCATCTACCATGGCGGCCTGGAAAGGCGACATCCCGTCAGGGTAGG
GCAGGTACTGATGGAAGCCATACCCGATATGAGGGACCAGAATCCAGGGGGAGAACTGGAGGTCACCCTT
GGTGGACTTCAGGTTTAACTCCTCATAACCATCATTTGGATTGCCGGTGCCCTGACCCACCATGTCAAAG
TCCACACCGTTGATGGAGCCAAAGATGTGTAACTCATGTGTCGCTGGGAGAGAGGCCATGTTATCCTCCT
CGCCCTTGCTCACCATAGGTCCAGGGTTCTCCTCCACGTCTCCAGCTTGCTTCAGCAGGCTGAAGTTAGT
AGCAGATAACTTCGTATAATGTATGCTATACGAAGTTATACCCGGTTTCCTGGTCATACACCAAGTCCTG
GGGCCCTCTGGAACCTCTACATCAGCTGTGACCGTGAACCCAAGTCGCTCGTAGAAAGGGAGGTTCCTAG
GAGCACTGGTCTCCAAGAACGCGGGGACACCTGCCCGTTCCGCTGCCTCAACCCCCGGAAGGACGACTGC
GCTTCCAAGTCCTTTACCTTGGTGATCTGGTGAAACGCCAACTGTAGCCAGGAACCAAGCCGGTTCCTTT
GGTCGGTGCGGAGCGAGAAGACCCTCCATCTGTTGCTGGGCAGCCAGTCGAGACCCGGACAACTCCGCCA
TCCTCGGACCAATTTCTGCGAATACCGCCCCCGCTTCCACTGATTCTGGCGTGGTCCAGACCGCTACAGC
AGCCCCGTCGTCCGCTACCCATACCTTTCCGATATCAAGGCCAACTCTCGTGAGAAAAAGTTCCTGAAGC
TCGGTGACCCGTTCAATATGCCTATCCGGATCTACGGTGTGCCTCGTCGCTGGATAGTCTGCGAACGCCG
CGGCCAAAGTCCTAACTGCTCGGGGCACATCGTCGCGAGTTGCGAGCCGAACCGTTGGTTTATACTCTGT
CATGGGGCCTGGATTCTCTTCAACGTCACCGGCTTGCTTAAGCAGGCTGAAATTCGTGGCTCCACTCCCT
TTCTCGAATTGTGGGTGACTCCACGCGCTACCTCCGGAACCACCTCCACTTCCTCCACCCTTTTCAAATT
GGGGGTGGGACCAGGAACCCGGTTCGGTCAGGCGGCGGCGCAGTTCTTCTTCCAGGCGGCTCGGGGAACC
TGTGATGCCTGCCGCATTCACGTATTCGTGGAGCACCATATGATCTCGGGATCCTGAACCTTTGTCATCG
TCGTCTTTATAATCAATATCGTGGTCTTTATAATCCCCGTCATGGTCTTTGTAATCTGAACCGCTGCCCC
GCGGCACCAACATTCTAGATTCGAAAGCGGCCGCGTTTAAACGAGTTGTTCGGTAAATTGTCACAACGCC
GCGAATATAGTCTTTACCATGCCCTTGGCCACGCCCCTCTTTAATACGACGGGCAATTTGCACTTCAGAA
AATGAAGAGTTTGCTTTAGCCATAACAAAAGTCCAGTATGCTTTTTCACAGCATAACTGGACTGATTTCA
GTTTACAACTATTCTGTCTAGTTTAAGACTTTATTGTCATAGTTTAGATCTATTTTGTTCAGTTT
Features (pLannotate 1.2.2; 12 found; start..end, strand, type, name):
     90..141     +  misc_feature   bom (fragment): basis of mobility region from pBR322
    327..915     -  rep_origin     ori: high-copy-number ColE1/pMB1/pBR322/pUC origin of replication
   1086..1946    -  CDS            AmpR: β-lactamase; bla; confers resistance to ampicillin, carbenicillin, and related antibiotics
   1947..2051    -  promoter       AmpR promoter: bla
   2104..2532    -  rep_origin     f1 ori (sequence partly withheld): f1 bacteriophage origin of replication; arrow indicates direction of (+) strand synthesis
   2537..2553    -  CDS            lacZα (fragment): LacZα fragment of β-galactosidase; lacZ fragment
   2716..2881    +  mobile_element Tn7L: mini-Tn7 element (left end of the Tn7 transposon) Tn7
   2927..2960    -  protein_bind   loxP: Cre-mediated recombination occurs in the 8-bp core sequence (GCATACAT). Cre recombinase
   2961..3668    -  CDS            mNeonGreen: mNeonGreen is a basic (constitutively fluorescent) green/yellow fluorescent protein published in 2013, derived from Branchiostoma lanceolatum. It is reported to be a very rapidly-maturing monomer with moderate acid sensitivity.
   3728..3761    -  protein_bind   loxP: Cre-mediated recombination occurs in the 8-bp core sequence (GCATACAT). Cre recombinase
   3762..4355    -  CDS            pac: PUAC_STRAD - Protein predicted: Swiss-Prot protein existence level 4. Detoxification of puromycin. From Streptomyces alboniger.
   4775..22      +  mobile_element Tn7R (across the origin): mini-Tn7 element (right end of the Tn7 transposon) Tn7
