[The description below was written by a language model from this plasmid's Addgene catalogue record and pLannotate feature annotations shown in this document.]
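Description:
pAAV.CAG.(cyto).iATPSnFR2.S29W.A95K.HaloTag is an AAV transfer plasmid for mammalian expression of the high-affinity variant of iATPSnFR2, a synthetic, genetically encoded fluorescent ATP sensor. It is maintained in E. coli as a high-copy plasmid through a ColE1/pUC-type origin and selected with ampicillin (β-lactamase under its own promoter). An f1 origin and small lacZα/lacI remnants are left over from the backbone.

Between the AAV2 inverted terminal repeats, which allow the cassette to be packaged into recombinant AAV, lies a single expression unit driven by the CAG promoter. This is annotated as a CMV enhancer fragment, the chicken β-actin promoter and chimeric β-actin/β-globin intron sequences. The open reading frame consists of two fragments of the bacterial F-type ATP synthase epsilon subunit (atpC) flanking a GFP-derived fluorescent protein, so that ATP binding to the epsilon domain modulates green fluorescence. The S29W and A95K substitutions define this variant, described in the record as high affinity. The sensor is fused at its C terminus to HaloTag (annotated as the dhaA haloalkane dehalogenase), which can be covalently labelled with a chloroalkane dye ligand, for example as a second colour channel. The "(cyto)" label and the lack of any annotated targeting signal suggest cytosolic expression. A WPRE and an SV40 polyadenylation signal follow the coding sequence to enhance transcript stability and processing.

Two sequence records are listed. The 6,802 nt reference shows both ITRs largely intact, whereas the 6,652 nt sequencing result has one ITR reduced to a short fragment, matching the depositor's note of a 149 bp deletion in and upstream of an ITR. This may matter for viral packaging. The construct is used for monitoring intracellular ATP.
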