Addgene plasmid #209651: pAAV.CAG.(cyto).iATPSnFR2.S29W.A95K.HaloTag
Purpose: Expression of iATPSnFR2, high affinity
Depositing lab: Tim Brown & HHMI-JRC Tool Translation Team. Depositing organization: HHMI, Janelia Research Campus. Publication: iATPSnFR2: A high-dynamic-range fluorescent sensor for monitoring intracellular ATP. Marvin JS, Kokotos AC, Kumar M, Pulido C, Tkachuk AN, Yao JS, Brown TA, Ryan TA. Proc Natl Acad Sci U S A. 2024 May 21;121(21):e2314604121. doi: 10.1073/pnas.2314604121. Epub 2024 May 15. PubMed 38748581.
Backbone
  Vector backbone: pAAV
  Vector type: AAV
Growth in bacteria
  Bacterial resistance: Ampicillin, 100 μg/mL
  Growth temperature: 37°C
  Growth strain: NEB Stable
  Copy number: High Copy
Gene/Insert
  Gene/Insert name: iATPSnFR2.S29W.HaloTag
  Species: Synthetic
  Mutation: S29W.A95K
  Promoter: CAG
  Cloning method: Restriction Enzyme; 5′ cloning site unknown (unknown if destroyed)
Terms and licenses: Academic/Nonprofit Terms; Industry Terms: Not Available to Industry
Depositor comments: Please visit https://doi.org/10.1101/2023.08.24.554624 for bioRxiv preprint. There is a 149 bp deletion in part of the ITR and upstream of it.
How to cite: pAAV.CAG.(cyto).iATPSnFR2.S29W.A95K.HaloTag was a gift from Tim Brown & HHMI-JRC Tool Translation Team (Addgene plasmid # 209651 ; http://n2t.net/addgene:209651 ; RRID:Addgene_209651)
